Addgene plasmid #85888: AB.pCCL.sin.cPPT.GFP.miR-942-3p.sensor.PGK.dNGFR.WPRE
Purpose: Sensor Plasmid
Depositing lab: Brian Brown. Depositing organization: Icahn School of Medicine at Mount Sinai. Publication: High-throughput assessment of microRNA activity and function using microRNA sensor and decoy libraries. Mullokandov G, Baccarini A, Ruzo A, Jayaprakash AD, Tung N, Israelow B, Evans MJ, Sachidanandam R, Brown BD. Nat Methods. 2012 Jul 1;9(8):840-6. doi: 10.1038/nmeth.2078. PubMed 22751203.
Backbone
  Vector backbone: AB.pCCL.sin.cPPT.GFP.PGK.dNGFR.WPRE
  Backbone size w/o insert (bp): 9309
  Total vector size (bp): 9480
  Vector type: Lentiviral
  Selectable markers: eGFP , NGFR
Growth in bacteria
  Bacterial resistance: Ampicillin, 100 μg/mL
  Growth temperature: 37°C
  Growth strain: NEB Stable
  Copy number: High Copy
Gene/Insert
  Gene/Insert name: miR-942-3p Sensor
  Species: H. sapiens (human)
  Insert size (bp): 171
  Entrez Gene: MIR942 (a.k.a. MIRN942, hsa-mir-942, mir-942)
  Promoter: PGK
  Cloning method: Restriction Enzyme; 5′ cloning site NheI (not destroyed); 3′ cloning site AgeI (not destroyed)
  Sequencing primers: 5′ AACAGACATACAAACTAAAG
Terms and licenses: Academic/Nonprofit Terms; Industry Terms: Not Available to Industry
How to cite: AB.pCCL.sin.cPPT.GFP.miR-942-3p.sensor.PGK.dNGFR.WPRE was a gift from Brian Brown (Addgene plasmid # 85888 ; http://n2t.net/addgene:85888 ; RRID:Addgene_85888)
