[The description below was written by a language model from this plasmid's Addgene catalogue record and pLannotate feature annotations shown in this document.]
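Description:
AB.pCCL.sin.cPPT.GFP.miR-942-3p.sensor.PGK.dNGFR.WPRE is a third-generation-style, self-inactivating HIV-1 lentiviral transfer plasmid that reports the activity of human miR-942-3p. It is propagated in E. coli as a high-copy plasmid through a ColE1/pUC-type origin with ampicillin resistance (β-lactamase), and it also carries f1 and SV40 origins. The viral genome is transcribed from a CMV enhancer/promoter fused to a truncated 5' LTR. It includes the Ψ packaging signal with a gag fragment, the RRE for Rev-dependent nuclear export, the cPPT/CTS, a WPRE to enhance transcript expression, and a ΔU3 3' LTR that inactivates LTR promoter activity after integration.

The payload is a bidirectional expression unit. The annotated human PGK promoter drives a truncated NGFR (dNGFR) surface marker in one orientation. An adjacent minimal CMV promoter points the opposite way toward EGFP, which is followed by an SV40 polyadenylation signal. The 171 bp miR-942-3p sensor insert was cloned between NheI and AgeI sites. It is not annotated in the feature table, but the construct name and the unannotated gap between EGFP and its poly(A) signal suggest it lies in the EGFP 3' untranslated region. The exact number and design of target sites are not stated.

In this arrangement, active miR-942-3p in a transduced cell would suppress EGFP, while dNGFR is unaffected and serves as an internal control for transduction and expression level. The EGFP-to-NGFR ratio then serves as a readout of miRNA activity. The associated publication describes using such sensors in libraries for high-throughput assessment of microRNA activity. The sequenced record is 9,464 nt, slightly shorter than the 9,480 bp catalogue size.
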