Features (pLannotate 1.2.2; 34 found; start..end, strand, type, name):
      1..720     +  CDS            EGFP: the original enhanced GFP (Yang et al., 1996) mammalian codon-optimized
    950..969     +  misc_feature   MCS (fragment): pBluescript multiple cloning site
    997..1131    -  polyA_signal   SV40 poly(A) signal: SV40 polyadenylation signal
   1154..1238    -  CDS            large T antigen (fragment): large T antigen from SV40 (simian virus 40)
   1268..1385    -  misc_feature   cPPT/CTS: central polypurine tract and central termination sequence of HIV-1
   1404..1504    -  CDS            Rev (fragment): human immunodeficiency virus 1 (HIV-1) Rev protein; rev; enhances nuclear export of unspliced and incompletely spliced viral mRNAs
   1881..2114    -  misc_feature   RRE: The Rev response element (RRE) of HIV-1 allows for Rev-dependent mRNA export from the nucleus to the cytoplasm.
   2260..2623    -  CDS            HIV-1 gag (fragment): gag protein from human immunodeficiency virus 1; gag
   2607..2732    -  misc_feature   HIV-1 Ψ: packaging signal of human immunodeficiency virus type 1
   2779..2959    -  LTR            5' LTR (truncated): truncated 5' long terminal repeat (LTR) from HIV-1
   2974..3177    -  promoter       CMV promoter: human cytomegalovirus (CMV) immediate early promoter
   3178..3557    -  enhancer       CMV enhancer: human cytomegalovirus immediate early enhancer
   3658..3676    -  promoter       T3 promoter: promoter for bacteriophage T3 RNA polymerase
   3721..3737    -  protein_bind   lac operator: The lac repressor binds to the lac operator to inhibit transcription in E. coli. This inhibition can be relieved by adding lactose or isopropyl-β-D-thiogalactopyranoside (IPTG). lac repressor encoded by lacI
   3745..3775    -  promoter       lac promoter: promoter for the E. coli lac operon
   3790..3811    -  protein_bind   CAP binding site: CAP binding activates transcription in the presence of cAMP. E. coli catabolite activator protein
   3824..3916    -  CDS            lacI (fragment): lac repressor; lacI; The lac repressor binds to the lac operator to inhibit transcription in E. coli. This inhibition can be relieved by adding lactose or isopropyl-β-D-thiogalactopyranoside (IPTG).
   4099..4687    -  rep_origin     ori: high-copy-number ColE1/pMB1/pBR322/pUC origin of replication
   4858..5718    -  CDS            AmpR: β-lactamase; bla; confers resistance to ampicillin, carbenicillin, and related antibiotics
   5719..5823    -  promoter       AmpR promoter: bla
   5876..6304    -  rep_origin     f1 ori (sequence partly withheld): f1 bacteriophage origin of replication; arrow indicates direction of (+) strand synthesis
   6309..6464    -  CDS            lacZα (fragment): LacZα fragment of β-galactosidase; lacZ fragment
   6472..6490    +  promoter       T7 promoter: promoter for bacteriophage T7 RNA polymerase
   6511..6646    -  rep_origin     SV40 ori: SV40 origin of replication
   6686..6807    -  polyA_signal   SV40 poly(A) signal: SV40 polyadenylation signal
   6879..7112    -  LTR            3' LTR (ΔU3): self-inactivating 3' long terminal repeat (LTR) from HIV-1
   7114..7182    -  CDS            nef (fragment): NEF_HV1Z2 - Experimental evidence at protein level: Swiss-Prot protein existence level 1. Extracellular Nef protein targets CD4(+) T-lymphocytes for apoptosis by interacting with CXCR4 surface receptors. From Human immunodeficiency virus type 1 group M subtype D (isolate Z2/CDC-Z34) (HIV-1).
   7199..7787    -  misc_feature   WPRE: woodchuck hepatitis virus posttranscriptional regulatory element
   7801..7819    -  misc_feature   MCS (fragment): pUC18/19 multiple cloning site
   7822..8649    -  CDS            NGFR (fragment): TNR16_HUMAN - Also known as TNFRSF16. Experimental evidence at protein level: Swiss-Prot protein existence level 1. Low affinity receptor which can bind to NGF, BDNF, NTF3, and NTF4. Forms a heterodimeric receptor with SORCS2 that binds the precursor forms of NGF, BDNF and NTF3 with high affinity, and has much lower affinity for mature NGF and BDNF (PubMed:24908487). Plays an important role in differentiation and survival of specific neuronal populations during development (By similarity). Can mediate cell survival as well as cell death of neural cells. Plays a role in the inactivation of RHOA
   8764..8788    -  misc_feature   MCS (fragment): pBluescript multiple cloning site
   8791..9301    -  promoter       hPGK promoter: human phosphoglycerate kinase 1 promoter
   9304..9327    +  misc_feature   MCS (fragment): pBluescript multiple cloning site
   9329..9367    +  promoter       minimal CMV promoter: human cytomegalovirus (CMV) immediate early promoter
>Addgene plasmid #85888 | AB.pCCL.sin.cPPT.GFP.miR-942-3p.sensor.PGK.dNGFR.WPRE | addgene full sequence | sequence record 170131 | Addgene NGS Result
ATGGTGAGCAAGGGCGAGGAGCTGTTCACCGGGGTGGTGCCCATCCTGGTCGAGCTGGACGGCGACGTAA
ACGGCCACAAGTTCAGCGTGTCCGGCGAGGGCGAGGGCGATGCCACCTACGGCAAGCTGACCCTGAAGTT
CATCTGCACCACCGGCAAGCTGCCCGTGCCCTGGCCCACCCTCGTGACCACCCTGACCTACGGCGTGCAG
TGCTTCAGCCGCTACCCCGACCACATGAAGCAGCACGACTTCTTCAAGTCCGCCATGCCCGAAGGCTACG
TCCAGGAGCGCACCATCTTCTTCAAGGACGACGGCAACTACAAGACCCGCGCCGAGGTGAAGTTCGAGGG
CGACACCCTGGTGAACCGCATCGAGCTGAAGGGCATCGACTTCAAGGAGGACGGCAACATCCTGGGGCAC
AAGCTGGAGTACAACTACAACAGCCACAACGTCTATATCATGGCCGACAAGCAGAAGAACGGCATCAAGG
TGAACTTCAAGATCCGCCACAACATCGAGGACGGCAGCGTGCAGCTCGCCGACCACTACCAGCAGAACAC
CCCCATCGGCGACGGCCCCGTGCTGCTGCCCGACAACCACTACCTGAGCACCCAGTCCGCCCTGAGCAAA
GACCCCAACGAGAAGCGCGATCACATGGTCCTGCTGGAGTTCGTGACCGCCGCCGGGATCACTCTCGGCA
TGGACGAGCTGTACAAGTAAAGCGGCCGCGTCGAGAGATGGGGGAGGCTAACTGAGCTAGCCGACCTTAA
CTGGGGAGTACCAATCGTCGTAGCACTTCTCTGTTTCGGCCATGTGACTTCTCTGTTTCGGCCATGTGAC
TTCTCTGTTTCGGCCATGTGACTTCTCTGTTTCGGCCATGTGACTTCTCTGTTTCGGCCATGTGACTTCT
CTGTTTCGGCCATGTGACCGGTACTAGCTTAGTCATGCACCGGGCTGCAGGAATTCGATGACAGGCGCAG
CTTCCGAGGGATTTGAGATCCAGACATGATAAGATACATTGATGAGTTTGGACAAACCAAAACTAGAATG
CAGTGAAAAAAATGCCTTATTTGTGAAATTTGTGATGCTATTGCCTTATTTGTAACCATTATAAGCTGCA
ATAAACAAGTTAACAACAACAATTGCATTCATTTTATGTTTCAGGTTCAGGGGGAGGTGTGGGAGGTTTT
TTAAAGCAAGTAAAACCTCTACAAATGTGGTATGGCTGATTATGATCAGATCTCTCGAGGCTAGTCTCGT
GATCGATAAAATTTTGAATTTTTGTAATTTGTTTTTGTAATTCTTTAGTTTGTATGTCTGTTGCTATTAT
GTCTACTATTCTTTCCCCTGCACTGTACCCCCCAATCCCCCCTTTTCTTTTAAAAGTTAACCGATACCGT
CGAGATCCGTTCACTAATCGAATGGATCTGTCTCTGTCTCTCTCTCCACCTTCTTCTTCTATTCCTTCGG
GCCTGTCGGGTCCCCTCGGGGTTGGGAGGTGGGTCTGAAACGATAATGGTGAATATCCCTGCCTAACTCT
ATTCACTATAGAAAGTACAGCAAAAACTATTCTTAAACCTACCAAGCCTCCTACTATCATTATGAATAAT
TTTATATACCACAGCCAATTTGTTATGTTAAACCAATTCCACAAACTTGCCCATTTATCTAATTCCAATA
ATTCTTGTTCATTCTTTTCTTGCTGGTTTTGCGATTCTTCAATTAAGGAGTGTATTAAGCTTGTGTAATT
GTTAATTTCTCTGTCCCACTCCATCCAGGTCGTGTGATTCCAAATCTGTTCCAGAGATTTATTACTCCAA
CTAGCATTCCAAGGCACAGCAGTGGTGCAAATGAGTTTTCCAGAGCAACCCCAAATCCCCAGGAGCTGTT
GATCCTTTAGGTATCTTTCCACAGCCAGGATTCTTGCCTGGAGCTGCTTGATGCCCCAGACTGTGAGTTG
CAACAGATGCTGTTGCGCCTCAATAGCCCTCAGCAAATTGTTCTGCTGCTGCACTATACCAGACAATAAT
TGTCTGGCCTGTACCGTCAGCGTCATTGACGCTGCGCCCATAGTGCTTCCTGCTGCTCCCAAGAACCCAA
GGAACAAAGCTCCTATTCCCACTGCTCTTTTTTCTCTCTGCACCACTCTTCTCTTTGCCTTGGTGGGTGC
TACTCCTAATGGTTCAATTTTTACTACTTTATATTTATATAATTCACTTCTCCAATTGTCCCTCATATCT
CCTCCTCCAGGTCTGAAGATCAGCGGCCGCTTGCTGTGCGGTGGTCTTACTTTTGTTTTGCTCTTCCTCT
ATCTTGTCTAAAGCTTCCTTGGTGTCTTTTATCTCTATCCTTTGATGCACACAATAGAGGGTTGCTACTG
TATTATATAATGATCTAAGTTCTTCTGATCCTGTCTGAAGGGATGGTTGTAGCTGTCCCAGTATTTGTCT
ACAGCCTTCTGATGTTTCTAACAGGCCAGGATTAACTGCGAATCGTTCTAGCTCCCTGCTTGCCCATACT
ATATGTTTTAATTTATATTTTTTCTTTCCCCCTGGCCTTAACCGAATTTTTTCCCATCGCGATCTAATTC
TCCCCCGCTTAATACTGACGCTCTCGCACCCATCTCTCTCCTTCTAGCCTCCGCTAGTCAAAATTTTTGG
CGTACTCACCAGTCGCCGCCCCTCGCCTCTTGCCGTGCGCGCTTCAGCAAGCCGAGTCCTGCGTCGAGAG
AGCTCCTCTGGTTTCCCTTTCGCTTTCAAGTCCCTGTTCGGGCGCCACTGCTAGAGATTTTCCACACTGA
CTAAAAGGGTCTGAGGGATCTCTAGTTACCAGAGTCACACAACAGACGGGCACACACTACTTGAAGCACT
CAAGGCAAGCTTTATTGAGGCTTAAGCAGTGGGTTCCCTAGTTAGCCAGAGAGCTCCCAGGCTCAGATCT
GGTCTAACCAGAGAGACCCCGGTTCACTAAACGAGCTCTGCTTATATAGACCTCCCACCGTACACGCCTA
CCGCCCATTTGCGTCAATGGGGCGGAGTTGTTACGACATTTTGGAAAGTCCCGTTGATTTTGGTGCCAAA
ACAAACTCCCATTGACGTCAATGGGGTGGAGACTTGGAAATCCCCGTGAGTCAAACCGCTATCCACGCCC
ATTGATGTACTGCCAAAACCGCATCACCATGGTAATAGCGATGACTAATACGTAGATGTACTGCCAAGTA
GGAAAGTCCCATAAGGTCATGTACTGGGCATAATGCCAGGCGGGCCATTTACCGTCATTGACGTCAATAG
GGGGCGTACTTGGCATATGATACACTTGATGTACTGCCAAGTGGGCAGTTTACCGTAAATACTCCACCCA
TTGACGTCAATGGAAAGTCCCTATTGGCGTTACTATGGGAACATACGTCATTATTGACGTCAATGGGCGG
GGGTCGTTGGGCGGTCAGCCAGGCGGGCCATTTACCGTAAGTTATGTAACGCGGAACTCCATATATGGGC
TATGAACTAATGACCCCGTAATTGATTACTATTAATAACTAGTCAATAATCAATGTCAACATGGCGGTAA
TGTTGGACATGAGCCAATATAAATGTACATATTATGATATGGATACAACGTATGCAATGGCCAAGCTTGC
AGCTCCAGCTTTTGTTCCCTTTAGTGAGGGTTAATTGCGCGCTTGGCGTAATCATGGTCATAGCTGTTTC
CTGTGTGAAATTGTTATCCGCTCACAATTCCACACAACATACGAGCCGGAAGCATAAAGTGTAAAGCCTG
GGGTGCCTAATGAGTGAGCTAACTCACATTAATTGCGTTGCGCTCACTGCCCGCTTTCCAGTCGGGAAAC
CTGTCGTGCCAGCTGCATTAATGAATCGGCCAACGCGCGGGGAGAGGCGGTTTGCGTATTGGGCGCTCTT
CCGCTTCCTCGCTCACTGACTCGCTGCGCTCGGTCGTTCGGCTGCGGCGAGCGGTATCAGCTCACTCAAA
GGCGGTAATACGGTTATCCACAGAATCAGGGGATAACGCAGGAAAGAACATGTGAGCAAAAGGCCAGCAA
AAGGCCAGGAACCGTAAAAAGGCCGCGTTGCTGGCGTTTTTCCATAGGCTCCGCCCCCCTGACGAGCATC
ACAAAAATCGACGCTCAAGTCAGAGGTGGCGAAACCCGACAGGACTATAAAGATACCAGGCGTTTCCCCC
TGGAAGCTCCCTCGTGCGCTCTCCTGTTCCGACCCTGCCGCTTACCGGATACCTGTCCGCCTTTCTCCCT
TCGGGAAGCGTGGCGCTTTCTCATAGCTCACGCTGTAGGTATCTCAGTTCGGTGTAGGTCGTTCGCTCCA
AGCTGGGCTGTGTGCACGAACCCCCCGTTCAGCCCGACCGCTGCGCCTTATCCGGTAACTATCGTCTTGA
GTCCAACCCGGTAAGACACGACTTATCGCCACTGGCAGCAGCCACTGGTAACAGGATTAGCAGAGCGAGG
TATGTAGGCGGTGCTACAGAGTTCTTGAAGTGGTGGCCTAACTACGGCTACACTAGAAGAACAGTATTTG
GTATCTGCGCTCTGCTGAAGCCAGTTACCTTCGGAAAAAGAGTTGGTAGCTCTTGATCCGGCAAACAAAC
CACCGCTGGTAGCGGTGGTTTTTTTGTTTGCAAGCAGCAGATTACGCGCAGAAAAAAAGGATCTCAAGAA
GATCCTTTGATCTTTTCTACGGGGTCTGACGCTCAGTGGAACGAAAACTCACGTTAAGGGATTTTGGTCA
TGAGATTATCAAAAAGGATCTTCACCTAGATCCTTTTAAATTAAAAATGAAGTTTTAAATCAATCTAAAG
TATATATGAGTAAACTTGGTCTGACAGTTACCAATGCTTAATCAGTGAGGCACCTATCTCAGCGATCTGT
CTATTTCGTTCATCCATAGTTGCCTGACTCCCCGTCGTGTAGATAACTACGATACGGGAGGGCTTACCAT
CTGGCCCCAGTGCTGCAATGATACCGCGAGACCCACGCTCACCGGCTCCAGATTTATCAGCAATAAACCA
GCCAGCCGGAAGGGCCGAGCGCAGAAGTGGTCCTGCAACTTTATCCGCCTCCATCCAGTCTATTAATTGT
TGCCGGGAAGCTAGAGTAAGTAGTTCGCCAGTTAATAGTTTGCGCAACGTTGTTGCCATTGCTACAGGCA
TCGTGGTGTCACGCTCGTCGTTTGGTATGGCTTCATTCAGCTCCGGTTCCCAACGATCAAGGCGAGTTAC
ATGATCCCCCATGTTGTGCAAAAAAGCGGTTAGCTCCTTCGGTCCTCCGATCGTTGTCAGAAGTAAGTTG
GCCGCAGTGTTATCACTCATGGTTATGGCAGCACTGCATAATTCTCTTACTGTCATGCCATCCGTAAGAT
GCTTTTCTGTGACTGGTGAGTACTCAACCAAGTCATTCTGAGAATAGTGTATGCGGCGACCGAGTTGCTC
TTGCCCGGCGTCAATACGGGATAATACCGCGCCACATAGCAGAACTTTAAAAGTGCTCATCATTGGAAAA
CGTTCTTCGGGGCGAAAACTCTCAAGGATCTTACCGCTGTTGAGATCCAGTTCGATGTAACCCACTCGTG
CACCCAACTGATCTTCAGCATCTTTTACTTTCACCAGCGTTTCTGGGTGAGCAAAAACAGGAAGGCAAAA
TGCCGCAAAAAAGGGAATAAGGGCGACACGGAAATGTTGAATACTCATACTCTTCCTTTTTCAATATTAT
TGAAGCATTTATCAGGGTTATTGTCTCATGAGCGGATACATATTTGAATGTATTTAGAAAAATAAACAAA
TAGGGGTTCCGCGCACATTTCCCCGAAAAGTGCCACCTAAATTGTAAGCGTTAATATTTTGTTAAAATTC
GCGTTAAATTTTTGTTAAATCAGCTCATTTTTTAACCAATAGGCCGAAATCGGCAAAATCCCTTATAAAT
CAAAAGAATAGACCGAGATAGGGT
[37 nt withheld, positions 5975-6011]
AAAGAACGTGGACTCCAACGTCAAAGG
[49 nt withheld, positions 6039-6087]
T
[91 nt withheld, positions 6089-6179]
G
[124 nt withheld, positions 6181-6304]
CCCATTCGCCATTCAGGCTGCGCAACTGTTGGGAAGGGCGATCGGTGCGGGCCTCTTCGCTATTACGCCA
GCTGGCGAAAGGGGGATGTGCTGCAAGGCGATTAAGTTGGGTAACGCCAGGGTTTTCCCAGTCACGACGT
TGTAAAACGACGGCCAGTGAGCGCGCGTAATACGACTCACTATAGGGCGAATTGGGTACGTCCCTAGGCC
TCCAAAAAAGCCTCCTCACTACTTCTGGAATAGCTCAGAGGCCGAGGCGGCCTCGGCCTCTGCATAAATA
AAAAAAATTAGTCAGCCATGGGGCGGAGAATGGGCGGAACTGGGCGGAGTTAGGGGCGGGATGGGCGGAG
TTAGGGGCGGGATAGCTAGAGCCAGACATGATAAGATACATTGATGAGTTTGGACAAACCACAACTAGAA
TGCAGTGAAAAAAATGCTTTATTTGTGAAATTTGTGATGCTATTGCTTTATTTGTAACCATTATAAGCTG
CAATAAACAAGTTCCTCTCACTCTCTGATATTCATTTCTTTGCAAGTTATAAATACTGAATAATAAGATG
ACATGAACTACTACTGCTAGAGATTTTCCACACTGACTAAAAGGGTCTGAGGGATCTCTAGTTACCAGAG
TCACACAACAGACGGGCACACACTACTTGAAGCACTCAAGGCAAGCTTTATTGAGGCTTAAGCAGTGGGT
TCCCTAGTTAGCCAGAGAGCTCCCAGGCTCAGATCTGGTCTAACCAGAGAGACCCAGTACAAGCAAAAAG
CAGATCTTGTCTTCGTTGGGAGTGAATTAGCCCTTCCAGTCCCCCCTTTTCTTTTAAAAAGTGGCTAAGA
TCTACAGCTGCCTTGTAAGTCATTGGTCTTAAAGGTACCGAGCTCGAATTCCAGGCGGGGAGGCGGCCCA
AAGGGAGATCCGACTCGTCTGAGGGCGAAGGCGAAGACGCGGAAGAGGCCGCAGAGCCGGCAGCAGGCCG
CGGGAAGGAAGGTCCGCTGGATTGAGGGCCGAAGGGACGTAGCAGAAGGACGTCCCGCGCAGAATCCAGG
TGGCAACACAGGCGAGCAGCCATGGAAAGGACGTCAGCTTCCCCGACAACACCACGGAATTGTCAGTGCC
CAACAGCCGAGCCCCTGTCCAGCAGCGGGCAAGGCAGGCGGCGATGAGTTCCGCCGTGGCAATAGGGAGG
GGGAAAGCGAAAGTCCCGGAAAGGAGCTGACAGGTGGTGGCAATGCCCCAACCAGTGGGGGTTGCGTCAG
CAAACACAGTGCACACCACGCCACGTTGCCTGACAACGGGCCACAACTCCTCATAAAGAGACAGCAACCA
GGATTTATACAAGGAGGAGAAAATGAAAGCCATACGGGAAGCAATAGCATGATACAAAGGCATTAAAGCA
GCGTATCCACATAGCGTAAAAGGAGCAACATAGTTAAGAATACCAGTCAATCTTTCACAAATTTTGTAAT
CCAGAGGTTGATTGTCGACTCTAGACTCGACTCTAGAGGATCCCCCTGTTCCACCTCTTGAAGGCTATGT
AGGCCACAAGGCCCACAACCACAGCAGCCAGGATGGAGCAATAGACAGGGATGAGGTTGTCGGTGGTGCC
TCGGGTCACCACGGGCTGGGAGCTGCCCATCACTGTGGTCACCACACCTGCCACCGTGCTGGCTATGAGG
TCTTGTTCTGGAGGTGCCTCAGGCTCCTGGGTGCTGGGGGCTGTGCTGTCCGAGCCCTCTGGGGGTGTGG
ACCGTGTAATCCAACGGCCAGGGATCTCCTCGCACTCGGCGTCGGCCCAGCGTGTGCACTCGCGGAGCTG
GCGCTCGGTGTCCTCGCACACGGTGCAGGGCAGGCACGGGTCCACGTGGTTGGCCTCGTCGGAATACGTG
CCGTCGGGGCACTCCTCGCACACGGTGTTCTGCTTGTCCTGGCAGGAGAACACGAGGCCCGAGCCCGCCT
CGCACACGCGGCACGCCTCGCAGCGCCCAGTCGTCTCATCCTGGTAGTAGCCGTAGGCGCAGCGGCACAC
GGCGTCGTCGGCCTCCACGCACGGCGCCGACATGCTCTGGAGCCCCACGCACTCGGTGCACGGCTTGCAC
GGCTCGGTCGCGCTCACCACGTCGGAGAACGTCACGCTGTCCAGGCAGGGCTCACACACGGTCTGGTTGG
CTCCACAAGGCTGGGCCACACCCTCGCCCAGGTTGCAGGCTTTGCAGCACTCACCGCTGTGTGTGTACAG
GCCTGTGGGGCATGCCTCCTTGGCACCTCCAAGGGACACCCCCAGAAGCAGCAACAGCAGCAGGCGCGGC
CCGTCCATGGCGCGGCCGGTGGCACCTGCCCCCATCGCCCGCCTCCCGCGGCAGCGCTCGACTTCCAGCT
CGGTCCGCTTTGCGGACTGATGGGGCTGCGCTGCGCTGCGCTCCAGCGCCCCCCCTGCCCGCCGGAGCTG
GCCGCGGCCCGAATTCCTGCAGCCCGGGGGATCCCCCTGGGGAGAGAGGTCGGTGATTCGGTCAACGAGG
GAGCCGACTGCCGACGTGCGCTCCGGAGGCTTGCAGAATGCGGAACACCGCGCGGGCAGGAACAGGGCCC
ACACTACCGCCCCACACCCCGCCTCCCGCACCGCCCCTTCCCGGCCGCTGCTCTCGGCGCGCCCTGCTGA
GCAGCCGCTATTGGCCACAGCCCATCGCGGTCGGCGCGCTGCCATTGCTCCCTGGCGCTGTCCGTCTGCG
AGGGTACTAGTGAGACGTGCGGCTTCCGTTTGTCACGTCCGGCACGCCGCGAACCGCAAGGAACCTTCCC
GACTTAGGGGCGGAGCAGGAAGCGTCGCCGGGGGGCCCACAAGGGTAGCGGCGAAGATCCGGGTGACGCT
GCGAACGGACGTGAAGAATGTGCGAGACCCAGGGTCGGCGCCGCTGCGTTTCCCGGAACCACGCCCAGAG
CAGCCGCGTCCCTGCGCAAACCCAGGGCTGCCTTGGAAAAGGCGCAACCCCAACCCCGTGGAATTCGATA
TCAAGCTTCTCGAGGGTAGGCGTGTACGGTGGGAGGCCTATATAAGCAGAGCTCGTTTAGTGAACCGTCA
GATCGCCTGGAGACGCCATCCACGCTGTTTTGACCTCCATAGAAGACACCGGGACCGATCCAGCCTCCGC
GGAATTCACC
