>Addgene plasmid #85888 | AB.pCCL.sin.cPPT.GFP.miR-942-3p.sensor.PGK.dNGFR.WPRE | depositor partial sequence | sequence record 167379 | AB.pCCL.sin.cPPT.GFP.miR-942-3p.sensor.PGK.dNGFR.WPRE sequence 730 bps
TTATCGATCACGAGACTAGCCTCGAGAGATCTGATCATAATCAGCCATACCACATTTGTAGAGGTTTTAC
TTGCTTTAAAAAACCTCCCACACCTCCCCCTGAACCTGAAACATAAAATGAATGCAATTGTTGTTGTTAA
CTTGTTTATTGCAGCTTATAATGGTTACAAATAAGGCAATAGCATCACAAATTTCACAAATAAGGCATTT
TTTTCACTGCATTCTAGTTTTGGTTTGTCCAAACTCATCAATGTATCTTATCATGTCTGGATCTCAAATC
CCTCGGAAGCTGCGCCTGTCATCGAATTCCTGCAGCCCGGTGCATGACTAAGCTAGTACCGGTCACATGG
CCGAAACAGAGAAGTCACATGGCCGAAACAGAGAAGTCACATGGCCGAAACAGAGAAGTCACATGGCCGA
AACAGAGAAGTCACATGGCCGAAACAGAGAAGTCACATGGCCGAAACAGAGAAGTGCTACGACGATTGGT
ACTCCCCAGTTAAGGTCGGCTAGCTCAGTTAGCCTCCCCCATCTCTCGACGCGGCCGCTTTACTTGTACA
GCTCGTCCATGCCGAGAGTGATCCCGGCGGCGGTCACGAACTCCAGCAGGACCATGTGATCGCGCTTCTC
GTTGGGGTCTTTGCTCAGGGCGGACTGGGTGCTCAGGTAGTGGTTGTCGGGCAGCAGCACGGGGCCGTCG
CCGATGGGGGTGTTCTGCTGGTAGTGGTCG
